>Addgene plasmid #193166 | AAV-PB-SRT-tdTomato_BC1 | addgene full sequence | sequence record 378895 | Addgene NGS Result
GCTAATAACAGGCCTGCTGGTAATCGCAGGCCTTTTTATTTGGTGTATTTAGAAAAATAAACAAATAGGG
GTTCCGCGCACATTTCCCCGAAAAGTGCCACCTAAATTGTAAGCGTTAATATTTTGTTAAAATTCGCGTT
AAATTTTTGTTAAATCAGCTCATTTTTTAACCAATAGGCCGAAATCGGCAAAATCCCTTATAAATCAAAA
GAATAGACCGAGATAGGGTTGAGTGGCCGCTACAGGGCGCTCCCATTCGCCATTCAGGCTGCGCAACTGT
TGGGAAGGGCGTTTCGGTGCGGGCCTCTTCGCTATTACGCCAGCTGGCGAAAGGGGGATGTGCTGCAAGG
CGATTAAGTTGGGTAACGCCAGGGTTTTCCCAGTCACGACGTTGTAAAACGACGGCCAGTGAGCGCGACG
TAATACGACTCACTATAGGGCGAATTGTAGGCGGAAGGCCGTCAAGGCCGCATGGCTGCGCGCTCGCTCG
CTCACTGAGGCCGCCCGGGCAAAGCCCGGGCGTCGGGCGACCTTTGGTCGCCCGGCCTCAGTGAGCGAGC
GAGCGCGCAGAGAGGGAGTGGCCAACTCCATCACTAGGGGTTCCTATTGACGTCAGATCGCTAAATAATG
ACGTATGTTCCCATAGTAACGCCAATAGGGACTTTCCATTGACGTCAATGGGTGGAGTATTTACGGTAAA
CTGCCCACTTGGCAGTACATCAAGTGTATCATACGTCAAGGCCGCATTTAACCCTAGAAAGATAATCATA
TTGTGACGTACGTTAAAGATAATCATGTGTAAAATTGACGCATGTGTTTTATCGGTCTGTATATCGAGGT
TTATTTATTAATTTGAATAGATATTAAGTTTTATTATATTTACACTTACATACTAATAATAAATTCAACA
AACAATTTATTTATGTTTATTTATTTATTAAAAAAAACAAAAACTCAAAATTTCTTCTATAAAGTAACAA
AACTTTTATCGAATTCCTGCAGCCCAGCTTGATCTTAGGTCCCTCGACGAATTCTCTAGAGAAGAGCATG
CGTGAGGCTCCGGTGCCCGTCAGTGGGCAGAGCGCACATCGCCCACAGTCCCCGAGAAGTTGGGGGGAGG
GGTCGGCAATTGAACCGGTGCCTAGAGAAGGTGGCGCGGGGTAAACTGGGAAAGTGATGTCGTGTACTGG
CTCCGCCTTTTTCCCGAGGGTGGGGGAGAACCGTATATAAGTGCAGTAGTCGCCGTGAACGTTCTTTTTC
GCAACGGGTTTGCCGCCAGAACACAGGTAAGTGCCGTGTGTGGTTCCCGCGGGCCTGGCCTCTTTACGGG
TTATGGCCCTTGCGTGCCTTGAATTACTTCCACGCCCCTGGCTGCAGTACGTGATTCTTGATCCCGAGCT
TCGGGTTGGAAGTGGGTGGGAGAGTTCGAGGCCTTGCGCTTAAGGAGCCCCTTCGCCTCGTGCTTGAGTT
GAGGCCTGGCTTGGGCGCTGGGGCCGCCGCGTGCGAATCTGGTGGCACCTTCGCGCCTGTCTCGCTGCTT
TCGATAAGTCTCTAGCCATTTAAAATTTTTGATGACCTGCTGCGACGCTTTTTTTCTGGCAAGATAGTCT
TGTAAATGCGGGCCAAGATCTGCACACTGGTATTTCGGTTTTTGGGGCCGCGGGCGGCGACGGGGCCCGT
GCGTCCCAGCGCACATGTTCGGCGAGGCGGGGCCTGCGAGCGCGGCCACCGAGAATCGGACGGGGGTAGT
CTCAAGCTGGCCGGCCTGCTCTGGTGCCTGGCCTCGCGCCGCCGTGTATCGCCCCGCCCTGGGCGGCAAG
GCTGGCCCGGTCGGCACCAGTTGCGTGAGCGGAAAGATGGCCGCTTCCCGGCCCTGCTGCAGGGAGCTCA
AAATGGAGGACGCGGCGCTCGGGAGAGCGGGCGGGTGAGTCACCCACACAAAGGAAAAGGGCCTTTCCGT
CCTCAGCCGTCGCTTCATGTGACTCCACGGAGTACCGGGCGCCGTCCAGGCACCTCGATTAGTTCTCGAG
CTTTTGGAGTACGTCGTCTTTAGGTTGGGGGGAGGGGTTTTATGCGATGGAGTTTCCCCACACTGAGTGG
GTGGAGACTGAAGTTAGGCCAGCTTGGCACTTGATGTAATTCTCCTTGGAATTTGCCCTTTTTGAGTTTG
GATCTTGGTTCATTCTCAAGCCTCAGACAGTGGTTCAAAGTTTTTTTCTTCCATTTCAGGTGTCGTGAAA
ACTACGCCAATGGTGAGCAAGGGCGAGGAGGTCATCAAAGAGTTCATGCGCTTCAAGGTGCGCATGGAGG
GCTCCATGAACGGCCACGAGTTCGAGATCGAGGGCGAGGGCGAGGGCCGCCCCTACGAGGGCACCCAGGC
CGCCAAGCTGAAGGTGACCAAGGGCGGCCCCCTGCCCTTCGCCTGGGACATCCTGTCCCCCCAGTTCATG
TACGGCTCCAAGGCGTACGTGAAGCACCCCGCCGACATCCCCGATTACAAGAAGCTGTCCTTCCCCGAGG
GCTTCAAGTGGGAGCGCGTGATGAACTTCGAGGACGGCGGTCTGGTGACCGTGACCCAGGACTCCTCCCT
GCAGGACGGCACGCTGATCTACAAGGTGAAGATGCGCGGCACCAACTTCCCCCCCGACGGCCCCGTAATG
CAGAAGAAGACCATGGGCTGGGAGGCCTCCACCGAGCGCCTGTACCCCCGCGACGGCGTGCTGAAGGGCG
AGATCCACCAGGCCCTGAAGCTGAAGGACGGCGGCCACTACCTGGTGGAGTTCAAGACCATCTACATGGC
CAAGAAGCCCGTGCAACTGCCCGGCTACTACTACGTGGACACCAAGCTGGACATCACCTCCCACAACGAG
GACTACACCATCGTGGAACAGTACGAGCGCTCCGAGGGCCGCCACCACCTGTTCCTGGGGCATGGCACCG
GCAGCACCGGCAGCGGCAGCTCCGGCACCGCCTCCTCCGAGGACAACAACATGGCCGTCATCAAAGAGTT
CATGCGCTTCAAGGTGCGCATGGAGGGCTCCATGAACGGCCACGAGTTCGAGATCGAGGGCGAGGGCGAG
GGCCGCCCCTACGAGGGCACCCAGACCGCCAAGCTGAAGGTGACCAAGGGCGGCCCCCTGCCCTTCGCCT
GGGACATCCTGTCCCCCCAGTTCATGTACGGCTCCAAGGCGTACGTGAAGCACCCCGCCGACATCCCCGA
TTACAAGAAGCTGTCCTTCCCCGAGGGCTTCAAGTGGGAGCGCGTGATGAACTTCGAGGACGGCGGTCTG
GTGACCGTGACCCAGGACTCCTCCCTGCAGGACGGCACGCTGATCTACAAGGTGAAGATGCGCGGCACCA
ACTTCCCCCCCGACGGCCCCGTAATGCAGAAGAAGACCATGGGCTGGGAGGCCTCCACCGAGCGCCTGTA
CCCCCGCGACGGCGTGCTGAAGGGCGAGATCCACCAGGCCCTGAAGCTGAAGGACGGCGGCCACTACCTG
GTGGAGTTCAAGACCATCTACATGGCCAAGAAGCCCGTGCAACTGCCCGGCTACTACTACGTGGACACCA
AGCTGGACATCACCTCCCACAACGAGGACTACACCATCGTGGAACAGTACGAGCGCTCCGAGGGCCGCCA
CCACCTGTTCCTGTACGGCATGGACGAGCTGTACAAGTAATCGATAACAACTCGAGTACCGGCTTAAGTG
ATAGATCGGAAGAGCGGTTCAGCAGGAATGCCGAGACCGGTTTAAACTCAGTGTCCATAGCGACGCCGGC
GCGATAAGCTATCTATAACAAGAAAATATATATATAATAAGTTATCACGTAAGTAGAACATGAAATAACA
ATATAATTATCGTATGAGTTAAATCTTAAAAGTCACGTAAAAGATAATCATGCGTCATTTTGACTCACGC
GGTCGTTATAGTTCAAAATCAGTGACACTTACCGCATTGACAAGCACGCCTCACGGGAGCTCCAAGCGGC
GACTGAGATGTCCTAAATGCACAGCGACGGATTCGCGCTATTTAGAAAGAGAGAGCAATATTTCAAGAAT
GCATGCGTCAATTTTACGCAGACTATCTTTCACAGGTTAAGAGCTCAAGCTTCTGAGATGCAGGTACATC
CCACTGATGAGTCCCAAATAGGACGAAACGCGCTTCGGTGCGTCTGGGATTCCACTGCTATCCACGCGGC
CGCACGGCATTACGTTAGACGTCTAGGCCACACCACCCTGAAGGCGCCTGCTCGCCTCTGATCTGTTGAA
GCTAAGCAGGGTCGGTCCTGGTTAGTACTTGGATGGGACTCCGCCTGGTAATAGCCGGTACCGTAGGCTT
GCATGGTCATAGCTGTTTCCTTGCGCTGGGGATGCGGTGGGCTCTATAGAGAGTCGATCGTGTGATCGAA
GGAACCCCTAGTGATGGAGTTGGCCACTCCCTCTCTGCGCGCTCGCTCGCTCACTGAGGCCGGGCGACCA
AAGGTCGCCCGACGCCCGGGCTTTGCCCGGGCGGCCTCAGTGAGCGAGCGAGCGCGCAGCATGTAGAGAC
TGGGCCTCATGGGCCTTCCGCCTATCACTGCCCGCTTTCCAGTCGGGAAACCTGTCGTGCCAGCTGCATT
AACATGGTCATAGCTGTTTCCTTGCGTATTGGGCGCTCTCCGCTTCCTCGCTCACTGACTCGCTGCGCTC
GGTCGTTCGGGTAAAGCCTGGGGTGCCTAAATAAAACGAAAGGCCCAGTCTTCCGACTGAGCCTTTCGTT
TTATTGAGCAAAAGGCCAGCAAAAGGCCAGGAACCGTAAAAAGGCCGCGTTGCTGGCGTTTTTCCATAGG
CTCCGCCCCCCTGACGAGCATCACAAAAATCGACGCTCAAGTCAGAGGTGGCGAAACCCGACAGGACTAT
AAAGATACCAGGCGTTTCCCCCTGGAAGCTCCCTCGTGCGCTCTCCTGTTCCGACCCTGCCGCTTACCGG
ATACCTGTCCGCCTTTCTCCCTTCGGGAAGCGTGGCGCTTTCTCATAGCTCACGCTGTAGGTATCTCAGT
TCGGTGTAGGTCGTTCGCTCCAAGCTGGGCTGTGTGCACGAACCCCCCGTTCAGCCCGACCGCTGCGCCT
TATCCGGTAACTATCGTCTTGAGTCCAACCCGGTAAGACACGACTTATCGCCACTGGCAGCAGCCACTGG
TAACAGGATTAGCAGAGCGAGGTATGTAGGCGGTGCTACAGAGTTCTTGAAGTGGTGGCCTAACTACGGC
TACACTAGAAGAACAGTATTTGGTATCTGCGCTCTGCTGAAGCCAGTTACCTTCGGAAAAAGAGTTGGTA
GCTCTTGATCCGGCAAACAAACCACCGCTGGTAGCGGTGGTTTTTTTGTTTGCAAGCAGCAGATTACGCG
CAGAAAAAAAGGATCTCAAGAAGATCCTTTGATCTTTTCTACGGGGTCTGACGCTCAGTGGAACGAAAAC
TCACGTTAAGGGATTTTGGTCATGAGATTATCAAAAAGGATCTTCACCTAGATCCTTTTAAATTAAAAAT
GAAGTTTTAAATCAATCTAAAGTATATATGAGTAAACTTGGTCTGACAGTTACCAATGCTTAATCAGTGA
GGCACCTATCTCAGCGATCTGTCTATTTCGTTCATCCATAGTTGCCTGACTCCCCGTCGTGTAGATAACT
ACGATACGGGAGGGCTTACCATCTGGCCCCAGTGCTGCAATGATACCGCGAGAACCACGCTCACCGGCTC
CAGATTTATCAGCAATAAACCAGCCAGCCGGAAGGGCCGAGCGCAGAAGTGGTCCTGCAACTTTATCCGC
CTCCATCCAGTCTATTAATTGTTGCCGGGAAGCTAGAGTAAGTAGTTCGCCAGTTAATAGTTTGCGCAAC
GTTGTTGCCATTGCTACAGGCATCGTGGTGTCACGCTCGTCGTTTGGTATGGCTTCATTCAGCTCCGGTT
CCCAACGATCAAGGCGAGTTACATGATCCCCCATGTTGTGCAAAAAAGCGGTTAGCTCCTTCGGTCCTCC
GATCGTTGTCAGAAGTAAGTTGGCCGCAGTGTTATCACTCATGGTTATGGCAGCACTGCATAATTCTCTT
ACTGTCATGCCATCCGTAAGATGCTTTTCTGTGACTGGTGAGTACTCAACCAAGTCATTCTGAGAATAGT
GTATGCGGCGACCGAGTTGCTCTTGCCCGGCGTCAATACGGGATAATACCGCGCCACATAGCAGAACTTT
AAAAGTGCTCATCATTGGAAAACGTTCTTCGGGGCGAAAACTCTCAAGGATCTTACCGCTGTTGAGATCC
AGTTCGATGTAACCCACTCGTGCACCCAACTGATCTTCAGCATCTTTTACTTTCACCAGCGTTTCTGGGT
GAGCAAAAACAGGAAGGCAAAATGCCGCAAAAAAGGGAATAAGGGCGACACGGAAATGTTGAATACTCAT
ACTCTTCCTTTTTCAATATTATTGAAGCATTTATCAGGGTTATTGTCTCATGAGCGGATACATATTTGAA
Features (pLannotate 1.2.2; 21 found; start..end, strand, type, name):
     44..78      -  promoter       AmpR promoter (fragment): bla
    104..235     -  rep_origin     M13 ori (fragment): M13 bacteriophage origin of replication; arrow indicates direction of (+) strand synthesis
    256..412     -  CDS            lacZα (fragment): LacZα fragment of β-galactosidase; lacZ fragment
    421..439     +  promoter       T7 promoter: promoter for bacteriophage T7 RNA polymerase
    475..605     -  repeat_region  AAV2 ITR (fragment): inverted terminal repeat of adeno-associated virus serotype 2 inverted
    624..733     +  enhancer       CMV enhancer (fragment): human cytomegalovirus immediate early enhancer
    987..1005    -  misc_feature   MCS (fragment): pBluescript multiple cloning site
   1075..1286    +  promoter       EF-1α core promoter: core promoter for human elongation factor EF-1α
   1287..1400    +  intron         EF-1α intron A (fragment): intron upstream of the start codon of human EF-1α
   2026..2229    +  intron         EF-1α intron A: truncated intron upstream of the start codon of human EF-1α
   2250..3679    +  CDS            tdTomato (fragment): tandem dimeric (pseudo-monomeric) derivative of DsRed (Shaner et al., 2004) mammalian codon-optimized
   4127..4179    +  ncRNA          Hammerhead 1: Accession: RF00163 - Hammerhead ribozyme (type I)
   4220..4338    +  ncRNA          5S rRNA: Accession: RF00001 - 5S ribosomal RNA
   4365..4387    +  polyA_signal   bGH poly(A) signal (fragment): bovine growth hormone polyadenylation signal
   4410..4540    +  repeat_region  AAV2 ITR (fragment): inverted terminal repeat of adeno-associated virus serotype 2 inverted
   4575..4622    -  CDS            lacI (fragment): lac repressor; lacI; The lac repressor binds to the lac operator to inhibit transcription in E. coli. This inhibition can be relieved by adding lactose or isopropyl-β-D-thiogalactopyranoside (IPTG).
   4659..4699    -  rep_origin     RSF ori (fragment): Plasmids containing the RSF 1030 origin of replication can be propagated in E. coli cells that contain additional plasmids with compatible origins.
   4721..4764    +  terminator     rrnB T1 terminator: Escherichia coli rrnB; transcription terminator T1 from the E. coli rrnB gene
   4821..5409    -  rep_origin     ori: high-copy-number ColE1/pMB1/pBR322/pUC origin of replication
   5580..6440    -  CDS            AmpR: β-lactamase; bla; confers resistance to ampicillin, carbenicillin, and related antibiotics
   6441..6504    -  promoter       AmpR promoter: bla
