[The description below was written by a language model from this plasmid's Addgene catalogue record and pLannotate feature annotations shown in this document.]
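Description:
AAV-PB-SRT-tdTomato_BC1 is an AAV transfer plasmid carrying a barcoded piggyBac self-reporting transposon (SRT) marked with tdTomato. It is propagated in E. coli from a high-copy ColE1/pUC-type origin with ampicillin selection through the β-lactamase gene. The plasmid is grown in a recombination-deficient strain, which is commonly done to keep the repeat-rich ITRs intact. Two AAV2 inverted terminal repeats flank the payload and define the segment that can be packaged into recombinant AAV particles for delivery to mammalian cells. The automated annotation also reports short fragments of M13 ori, lacZα, lacI, RSF ori and an rrnB terminator in the backbone. These look like vector remnants or partial matches rather than functional units.

Between the ITRs, an EF-1α core promoter with its intron A sequence drives a mammalian codon-optimised tdTomato coding sequence. A hammerhead ribozyme motif and a small fragment of the bGH polyadenylation signal are annotated downstream. The piggyBac terminal repeats are not called in the feature table, although the catalogue entry describes the insert as a piggyBac transposon, and the position of the four-nucleotide barcode is likewise not annotated. In the SRT design generally, the reporter lacks its own polyadenylation signal inside the transposon. After transposase-mediated insertion, transcription therefore reads through into flanking genomic DNA, and the insertion site can be recovered from RNA. A ribozyme lying outside the transposon would be expected to destabilise transcripts from untransposed copies, though the record does not state this.

The construct is intended for "calling cards" experiments that record transcription factor binding alongside transcriptomes. The barcode allows samples or replicates to be distinguished, and tdTomato marks the transduced cells.
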