Addgene plasmid #193166: AAV-PB-SRT-tdTomato_BC1
Purpose: Barcoded piggyBac self-reporting transposon with tdTomato marker in AAV backbone
Depositing lab: Rob Mitra. Depositing organization: Washington University in Saint Louis. Publication: Measuring transcription factor binding and gene expression using barcoded self-reporting transposon calling cards and transcriptomes. Lalli M, Yen A, Thopte U, Dong F, Moudgil A, Chen X, Milbrandt J, Dougherty JD, Mitra RD. NAR Genom Bioinform. 2022 Aug 31;4(3):lqac061. doi: 10.1093/nargab/lqac061. eCollection 2022 Sep. PubMed 36062164.
Backbone
  Vector backbone: AAV-PB-SRT-tdTomato
  Vector type: AAV
Growth in bacteria
  Bacterial resistance: Ampicillin, 100 μg/mL
  Growth temperature: 37°C
  Growth strain: NEB Stable
  Copy number: High Copy
Gene/Insert
  Gene/Insert name: Barcoded piggyBac tdTomato SRT
  Species: H. sapiens (human)
  Mutation: Barcode: CACA
  Cloning method: Gibson Cloning
Terms and licenses: Academic/Nonprofit Terms; Industry Terms: Not Available to Industry
How to cite: AAV-PB-SRT-tdTomato_BC1 was a gift from Rob Mitra (Addgene plasmid # 193166 ; http://n2t.net/addgene:193166 ; RRID:Addgene_193166)
